Addgene plasmid #26040: pOPINVL
Depositing lab: Ray Owens. Depositing organization: University of Oxford. Publication: A pipeline for the production of antibody fragments for structural studies using transient expression in HEK 293T cells. Nettleship JE, Ren J, Rahman N, Berrow NS, Hatherley D, Barclay AN, Owens RJ. Protein Expr Purif. 2008 Nov . 62(1):83-9. 10.1016/j.pep.2008.06.017 PubMed 18662785.
Backbone
  Vector backbone: pTriEx-2
  Backbone manufacturer: Novagen
  Backbone size w/o insert (bp): 5457
  Vector type: Mammalian Expression, Bacterial Expression, Insect Expression
Growth in bacteria
  Bacterial resistance: Ampicillin, 100 μg/mL
  Growth temperature: 37°C
  Growth strain: DH5alpha
  Copy number: High Copy
Gene/Insert
  Gene/Insert name: u-LacZ
  Tag / fusion protein: u-phosphatase secretion leader (N terminal on insert)
  Cloning method: Restriction Enzyme; 5′ cloning site NcoI (unknown if destroyed)
  Sequencing primers: 5′ T7; 3′ T7-term
Resource information
  A portion of this plasmid was derived from a plasmid made by: pTriEx obtained from Merck
Terms and licenses: Academic/Nonprofit Terms; Industry Terms: Not Available to Industry
How to cite: pOPINVL was a gift from Ray Owens (Addgene plasmid # 26040 ; http://n2t.net/addgene:26040 ; RRID:Addgene_26040)
