[The description below was written by a language model from this plasmid's Addgene catalogue record and pLannotate feature annotations shown in this document.]
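Description:
pOPINVL is a multi-host expression vector built on the Novagen pTriEx-2 backbone, catalogued for mammalian, bacterial and insect cell expression. It was developed as part of a pipeline for producing antibody fragments for structural studies by transient expression in HEK 293T cells. It is maintained in E. coli through a high-copy ColE1/pUC-type origin and selected with ampicillin via the β-lactamase gene.

The expression region carries the stacked promoter arrangement typical of pTriEx vectors. A CMV enhancer, chicken β-actin promoter and chimeric intron drive transcription in mammalian cells. A T7 promoter with a lac operator allows inducible expression in E. coli strains that supply T7 RNA polymerase, and a baculovirus p10 promoter serves insect cells. Flanking lef2/ORF603 and ORF1629 homology regions allow the cassette to be recombined into a baculovirus genome, and a loxP site lies downstream of the ORF1629 arm.

The catalogued insert, "u-LacZ", combines a µ-phosphatase secretion leader at the N terminus with a lacZα cassette that has its own lac promoter, CAP site and operator. The leader itself is not annotated in the feature table. The lacZα element presumably acts as a replaceable stuffer for blue/white screening when a sequence of interest is cloned in, although the record does not say so.

Immediately downstream of lacZα is a mouse immunoglobulin kappa constant region (Igkc). This layout, and the vector's name, suggest that an inserted light-chain variable domain would be secreted as a complete kappa light chain. A His-tag sequence is annotated after Igkc, but the record does not show whether it is in frame with, and translated as part of, the product. Transcripts end at a rabbit β-globin poly(A) signal or, for T7 transcription, at the T7 terminator.
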