Features (pLannotate 1.2.2; 24 found; start..end, strand, type, name):
      4..39      +  CDS            lef2 (fragment): baculovirus late expression factor 2
    181..1008    +  misc_recomb    baculovirus recombination region (lef2/ORF603): contains ORF603 and part of lef2
   1020..1078    +  misc_recomb    baculovirus recombination region (ORF603) (fragment): contains ORF603 and part of lef2
   1140..1443    +  enhancer       CMV enhancer: human cytomegalovirus immediate early enhancer
   1449..1726    +  promoter       chicken β-actin promoter: No description available
   1727..1862    +  intron         hybrid intron (fragment): hybrid between chicken β-actin (CBA) and minute virus of mice (MMV) introns (Gray et al., 2011)
   1951..2081    +  intron         chimeric intron (fragment): chimera between introns from chicken β-actin and rabbit β-globin
   2150..2168    +  promoter       T7 promoter: promoter for bacteriophage T7 RNA polymerase
   2169..2193    +  protein_bind   lac operator: The lac repressor binds to the lac operator to inhibit transcription in E. coli. This inhibition can be relieved by adding lactose or isopropyl-β-D-thiogalactopyranoside (IPTG). lac repressor encoded by lacI
   2209..2318    +  promoter       p10 promoter: baculovirus promoter for expression in insect cells
   2463..2484    +  protein_bind   CAP binding site: CAP binding activates transcription in the presence of cAMP. E. coli catabolite activator protein
   2499..2529    +  promoter       lac promoter: promoter for the E. coli lac operon
   2537..2553    +  protein_bind   lac operator: The lac repressor binds to the lac operator to inhibit transcription in E. coli. This inhibition can be relieved by adding lactose or isopropyl-β-D-thiogalactopyranoside (IPTG). lac repressor encoded by lacI
   2573..2746    +  CDS            lacZα: LacZα fragment of β-galactosidase; lacZ fragment
   2774..3094    +  CDS            Igkc: IGKC_MOUSE - Experimental evidence at protein level: Swiss-Prot protein existence level 1. From Mus musculus (Mouse).
   3111..3128    +  CDS            7xHis (fragment): 6xHis affinity tag
   3140..3208    +  CDS            HBB (fragment): HBB_PONPY - Experimental evidence at transcript level: Swiss-Prot protein existence level 2. Involved in oxygen transport from the lung to the various peripheral tissues. From Pongo pygmaeus (Bornean orangutan).
   3283..3338    +  polyA_signal   β-globin poly(A) signal: rabbit β-globin polyadenylation signal (Gil and Proudfoot, 1987)
   3426..3473    +  terminator     T7 terminator: transcription terminator for bacteriophage T7 RNA polymerase
   3486..4191    +  misc_recomb    baculovirus recombination region (ORF1629): contains part of ORF1629
   4200..4233    +  protein_bind   loxP: Cre-mediated recombination occurs in the 8-bp core sequence (GCATACAT). Cre recombinase
   4401..4988    -  rep_origin     ori: high-copy-number ColE1/pMB1/pBR322/pUC origin of replication
   5001..5861    -  CDS            AmpR: β-lactamase; bla; confers resistance to ampicillin, carbenicillin, and related antibiotics
   5862..5913    -  promoter       AmpR promoter (fragment): bla
>Addgene plasmid #26040 | pOPINVL | depositor full sequence | sequence record 12216 | Author sequence
TCCTGCATCTTTTAATCAAATCCCAAGATGTGTATAAACGCGCCGGTATGTACAGGAAGAGGTTTATACT
AAACTGTTACATTGCAAACGTGGTTTCGTGTGCCAAGTGTGAAAACCGATGTTTAATCAAGGCTCTGACG
CATTTCTACAACCACGACTCCAAGTGTGTGGGTGAAGTCATGCATCTTTTAATCAAATCCCAAGATGTGT
ATAAACCACCAAACTGCCAAAAAATGAAAACTGTCGACAAGCTCTGTCCGTTTGCTGGCAACTGCAAGGG
TCTCAATCCTATTTGTAATTATTGAATAATAAAACAATTATAAATGTCAAATTTGTTTTTTATTAACGAT
ACAAACCAAACGCAACAAGAACATTTGTAGTATTATCTATAATTGAAAACGCGTAGTTATAATCGCTGAG
GTAATATTTAAAATCATTTTCAAATGATTCACAGTTAATTTGCGACAATATAATTTTATTTTCACATAAA
CTAGACGCCTTGTCGTCTTCTTCTTCGTATTCCTTCTCTTTTTCATTTTTCTCTTCATAAAAATTAACAT
AGTTATTATCGTATCCATATATGTATCTATCGTATAGAGTAAATTTTTTGTTGTCATAAATATATATGTC
TTTTTTAATGGGGTGTATAGTACCGCTGCGCATAGTTTTTCTGTAATTTACAACAGTGCTATTTTCTGGT
AGTTCTTCGGAGTGTGTTGCTTTAATTATTAAATTTATATAATCAATGAATTTGGGATCGTCGGTTTTGT
ACAATATGTTGCCGGCATAGTACGCAGCTTCTTCTAGTTCAATTACACCATTTTTTAGCAGCACCGGATT
AACATAACTTTCCAAAATGTTGTACGAACCGTTAAACAAAAACAGTTCACCTCCCTTTTCTATACTATTG
TCTGCGAGCAGTTGTTTGTTGTTAAAAATAACAGCCATTGTAATGAGACGCACAAACTAATATCACAAAC
TGGAAATGTCTATCAATATATAGTTGCTGATGGCCGGCCGTAATGAGACGCACAAACTAATATCACAAAC
TGGAAATGTCTATCAATATATAGTTGCTCTAGTTATTAATAGTAATCAATTACGGGGTCATTAGTTCATA
GCCCATATATGGAGTTCCGCGTTACATAACTTACGGTAAATGGCCCGCCTGGCTGACCGCCCAACGACCC
CCGCCCATTGACGTCAATAATGACGTATGTTCCCATAGTAACGCCAATAGGGACTTTCCATTGACGTCAA
TGGGTGGAGTATTTACGGTAAACTGCCCACTTGGCAGTACATCAAGTGTATCATATGCCAAGTACGCCCC
CTATTGACGTCAATGACGGTAAATGGCCCGCCTGGCATTATGCCCAGTACATGACCTTATGGGACTTTCC
TACTTGGCAGTACATCTACGTATTAGTCATCGCTATTACCATGCATGGTCGAGGTGAGCCCCACGTTCTG
CTTCACTCTCCCCATCTCCCCCCCCTCCCCACCCCCAATTTTGTATTTATTTATTTTTTAATTATTTTGT
GCAGCGATGGGGGCGGGGGGGGGGGGGGGGCGCGCGCCAGGCGGGGCGGGGCGGGGCGAGGGGCGGGGCG
GGGCGAGGCGGAGAGGTGCGGCGGCAGCCAATCAGAGCGGCGCGCTCCGAAAGTTTCCTTTTATGGCGAG
GCGGCGGCGGCGGCGGCCCTATAAAAAGCGAAGCGCGCGGCGGGCGGGAGTCGCTGCGCGCTGCCTTCGC
CCCGTGCCCCGCTCCGCCGCCGCCTCGCGCCGCCCGCCCCGGCTCTGACTGACCGCGTTACTCCCACAGG
TGAGCGGGCGGGACGGCCCTTCTCCTTCGGGCTGTAATTAGCGCTTGGTTTAATGACGGCTTGTTTCTTT
TCTGTGGCTGCGTGAAAGCCTTGAGGGGCTCCGGGAGGGCCCTTTGTGCGGGGGGAGCGGCTCGGGGCTG
TCCGCGGGGGGACGGCTGCCTTCGGGGGGGACGGGGCAGGGCGGGGTTCGGCTTCTGGCGTGTGACCGGC
GGCTCTAGAGCCTCTGCTAACCATGTTCATGCCTTCTTCTTTTTCCTACAGCTCCTGGGCAACGTGCTGG
TTATTGTGCTGTCTCATCATTTTGGCAAAGAATTGGATCGGACCGAAATTAATACGACTCACTATAGGGG
AATTGTGAGCGGATAACAATTCCCCGGAGTTAATCCGGGACCTTTAATTCAACCCAACACAATATATTAT
AGTTAAATAAGAATTATTATCAAATCATTTGTATATTAATTAAAATACTATACTGTAAATTACATTTTAT
TTACAATCAAAGGAGATATACCATGGGGATCCTTCCCAGCCCTGGGATGCCTGCGCTGCTCTCCCTCGTG
AGCCTTCTCTCCGTGCTGCTGATGGGTTGCGTAGCTGGTACCGTCGACCCGACTGGAAAGCGGGCAGTGA
GCGCAACGCAATTAATGTGAGTTAGCTCACTCATTAGGCACCCCAGGCTTTACACTTTATGCTTCCGGCT
CGTATGTTGTGTGGAATTGTGAGCGGATAACAATTTCACACAGGAAACAGCTATGACCATGATTACGGAT
TCACTGGCCGTCGTTTTACAACGTCGTGACTGGGAAAACCCTGGCGTTACCCAACTTAATCGCCTTGCAG
CACATCCCCCTTTCGCCAGCTGGCGTAATAGCGAAGAGGCCCGCACCGATCGCCCTTCCCAACAGTTGCG
CAGCCTGAATGGCGAATGGCGCCAAGCTTTCTAGACCAGAGCTCGGGCTGATGCTGCACCAACTGTATCC
ATCTTCCCACCATCCAGTGAGCAGTTAACATCTGGAGGTGCCTCAGTCGTGTGCTTCTTGAACAACTTCT
ACCCCAAAGACATCAATGTCAAGTGGAAGATTGATGGCAGTGAACGACAAAATGGCGTCCTGAACAGTTG
GACTGATCAGGACAGCAAAGACAGCACCTACAGCATGAGCAGCACCCTCACGTTGACCAAGGACGAGTAT
GAACGACATAACAGCTATACCTGTGAGGCCACTCACAAGACATCAACTTCACCCATCGTCAAGAGCTTCA
ACAGGAATGAGTGTTAAAGACCAGTTTAAACATCACCATCACCATCACTAAGTGATTAACCTCAGGTGCA
GGCTGCCTATCAGAAGGTGGTGGCTGGTGTGGCCAATGCCCTGGCTCACAAATACCACTGAGATCGATCT
TTTTCCCTCTGCCAAAAATTATGGGGACATCATGAAGCCCCTTGAGCATCTGACTTCTGGCTAATAAAGG
AAATTTATTTTCATTGCAATAGTGTGTTGGAATTTTTTGTGTCTCTCACTCGGAAGGACATATGGGAGGG
CAAATCATTTAAAACATCAGAATGAGTATTTGGTTTAGAGTTTGGCAACATATGCCCATATGTAACTAGC
ATAACCCCTTGGGGCCTCTAAACGGGTCTTGAGGGGTTTTTTGCTGAAAGCATGCGGAGGAAATTCTCCT
TGAAGTTTCCCTGGTGTTCAAAGTAAAGGAGTTTGCACCAGACGCACCTCTGTTCACTGGTCCGGCGTAT
TAAAACACGATACATTGTTATTAGTACATTTATTAAGCGCTAGATTCTGTGCGTTGTTGATTTACAGACA
ATTGTTGTACGTATTTTAATAATTCATTAAATTTATAATCTTTAGGGTGGTATGTTAGAGCGAAAATCAA
ATGATTTTCAGCGTCTTTATATCTGAATTTAAATATTAAATCCTCAATAGATTTGTAAAATAGGTTTCGA
TTAGTTTCAAACAAGGGTTGTTTTTCCGAACCGATGGCTGGACTATCTAATGGATTTTCGCTCAACGCCA
CAAAACTTGCCAAATCTTGTAGCAGCAATCTAGCTTTGTCGATATTCGTTTGTGTTTTGTTTTGTAATAA
AGGTTCGACGTCGTTCAAAATATTATGCGCTTTTGTATTTCTTTCATCACTGTCGTTAGTGTACAATTGA
CTCGACGTAAACACGTTAAATAGAGCTTGGACATATTTAACATCGGGCGTGTTAGCTTTATTAGGCCGAT
TATCGTCGTCGTCCCAACCCTCGTCGTTAGAAGTTGCTTCCGAAGACGATTTTGCCATAGCCACACGACG
CCTATTAATTGTGTCGGCTAACACGTCCGCGATCAAATTTGTAGTTGAGCTTTTTGGAATTGCGATCGCA
TAACTTCGTATAGCATACATTATACGAAGTTATAAGCTCGGAACGCTGCGCTCGGTCGTTCGGCTGCGGC
GAGCGGTATCAGCTCACTCAAAGGCGGTAATACGGTTATCCACAGAATCAGGGGATAACGCAGGAAAGAA
CATGTGAGCAAAAGGCCAGCAAAAGGCCAGGAACCGTAAAAAGGCCGCGTTGCTGGCGTTTTTCCATAGG
CTCCGCCCCCTGACGAGCATCACAAAAATCGACGCTCAAGTCAGAGGTGGCGAAACCCGACAGGACTATA
AAGATACCAGGCGTTTCCCCCTGGAAGCTCCCTCGTGCGCTCTCCTGTTCCGACCCTGCCGCTTACCGGA
TACCTGTCCGCCTTTCTCCCTTCGGGAAGCGTGGCGCTTTCTCAATGCTCACGCTGTAGGTATCTCAGTT
CGGTGTAGGTCGTTCGCTCCAAGCTGGGCTGTGTGCACGAACCCCCCGTTCAGCCCGACCGCTGCGCCTT
ATCCGGTAACTATCGTCTTGAGTCCAACCCGGTAAGACACGACTTATCGCCACTGGCAGCAGCCACTGGT
AACAGGATTAGCAGAGCGAGGTATGTAGGCGGTGCTACAGAGTTCTTGAAGTGGTGGCCTAACTACGGCT
ACACTAGAAGAACAGTATTTGGTATCTGCGCTCTGCTGAAGCCAGTTACCTTCGGAAAAAGAGTTGGTAG
CTCTTGATCCGGCAAACAAACCACCGCTGGTAGCGGTGGTTTTTTTGTTTGCAAGCAGCAGATTACGCGC
AGAAAAAAAGGATCTCAAGAAGATCCTTTGTTACCAATGCTTAATCAGTGAGGCACCTATCTCAGCGATC
TGTCTATTTCGTTCATCCATAGTTGCCTGACTCCCCGTCGTGTAGATAACTACGATACGGGAGGGCTTAC
CATCTGGCCCCAGTGCTGCAATGATACCGCGAGACCCACGCTCACCGGCTCCAGATTTATCAGCAATAAA
CCAGCCAGCCGGAAGGGCCGAGCGCAGAAGTGGTCCTGCAACTTTATCCGCCTCCATCCAGTCTATTAAT
TGTTGCCGGGAAGCTAGAGTAAGTAGTTCGCCAGTTAATAGTTTGCGCAACGTTGTTGCCATTGCTACAG
GCATCGTGGTGTCACGCTCGTCGTTTGGTATGGCTTCATTCAGCTCCGGTTCCCAACGATCAAGGCGAGT
TACATGATCCCCCATGTTGTGCAAAAAAGCGGTTAGCTCCTTCGGTCCTCCGATCGTTGTCAGAAGTAAG
TTGGCCGCAGTGTTATCACTCATGGTTATGGCAGCACTGCATAATTCTCTTACTGTCATGCCATCCGTAA
GATGCTTTTCTGTGACTGGTGAGTACTCAACCAAGTCATTCTGAGAATAGTGTATGCGGCGACCGAGTTG
CTCTTGCCCGGCGTCAATACGGGATAATACCGCGCCACATAGCAGAACTTTAAAAGTGCTCATCATTGGA
AAACGTTCTTCGGGGCGAAAACTCTCAAGGATCTTACCGCTGTTGAGATCCAGTTCGATGTAACCCACTC
GTGCACCCAACTGATCTTCAGCATCTTTTACTTTCACCAGCGTTTCTGGGTGAGCAAAAACAGGAAGGCA
AAATGCCGCAAAAAAGGGAATAAGGGCGACACGGAAATGTTGAATACTCATACTCTTCCTTTTTCAATAT
TATTGAAGCATTTATCAGGGTTATTGTCTCATGTCCGCGCGTT
