>Addgene plasmid #26040 | pOPINVL | addgene partial sequence | sequence record 32145 | 26040 with pCAG-F
TTATTATCAAATCATTTGTATATTAATTAAAATACTATACTGTAAATTACATTTTATTTACAATCAAAGG
AGATATACCATGGGGATCCTTCCCAGCCCTGGGATGCCTGCGCTGCTCTCCCTCGTGAGCCTTCTCTCCG
TGCTGCTGATGGGTTGCGTAGCTGGTACCGTCGACCCGACTGGAAAGCGGGCAGTGAGCGCAACGCAATT
AATGTGAGTTAGCTCACTCATTAGGCACCCCAGGCTTTACACTTTATGCTTCCGGCTCGTATGTTGTGTG
GAATTGTGAGCGGATAACAATTTCACACAGGAAACAGCTATGACCATGATTACGGATTCACTGGCCGTCG
TTTTACAACGTCGTGACTGGGAAAACCCTGGCGTTACCCAACTTAATCGCCTTGCAGCACATCCCCCTTT
CGCCAGCTGGCGTAATAGCGAAGAGGCCCGCACCGATCGCCCTTCCCAACAGTTGCGCAGCCTGAATGGC
GAATGGCGCCAAGCTTTCTAGACCAGAGCTCGGGCTGATGCTGCACCAACTGTATCCATCTTCCCACCAT
CCAGTGAGCAGTTAACATCTGGAGGTGCCTCAGTCGTGTGCTTCTTGAACAACTTCTACCCCAAAGACAT
CAATGTCAAGTGGAAGATTGATGGCAGTGAACGACAAAATGGCGTCCTG
