>Addgene plasmid #26040 | pOPINVL | addgene partial sequence | sequence record 32146 | 26040 with lac_promoter
TTTCACACAGGAAACAGCTATGACCATGATTACGGATTCACTGGCCGTCGTTTTACAACGTCGTGACTGG
GAAAACCCTGGCGTTACCCAACTTAATCGCCTTGCAGCACATCCCCCTTTCGCCAGCTGGCGTAATAGCG
AAGAGGCCCGCACCGATCGCCCTTCCCAACAGTTGCGCAGCCTGAATGGCGAATGGCGCCAAGCTTTCTA
GACCAGAGCTCGGGCTGATGCTGCACCAACTGTATCCATCTTCCCACCATCCAGTGAGCAGTTAACATCT
GGAGGTGCCTCAGTCGTGTGCTTCTTGAACAACTTCTACCCCAAAGACATCAATGTCAAGTGGAAGATTG
ATGGCAGTGAACGACAAAATGGCGTCCTGAACAGTTGGACTGATCAGGACAGCAAAGACAGCACCTACAG
CATGAGCAGCACCCTCACGTTGACCAAGGACGAGTATGAACGACATAACAGCTATACCTGTGAGGCCACT
CACAAGACATCAACTTCACCCATTGTCAAGAGCTTCAACAGGAATGAGTGTTAAAGCTTTCTAGACCAGT
TTAAACATCACCATCACCATCACTAAGTGATTAACCTCAGGTGCAGGCTGCCTATCAGAAGGTGGTGGCT
GGTGTGGCCAATGCCCTGGCTCACAAATACCACTGAGATCGATCTTTTTCCCTCTGCCAAAAATTATGGG
GACATCATGAAGCCCCTTGAGCATCTGACTTCTGGCTAATAAAGGAAATTTATTTTCATTGCAATAGTGT
GTTGGAATTTTTTGTGTCTCTCACTCGGAAGGACATATGGGAGGGCAAATCATTTAAAACATCAGAATGA
GTATTTGGTTTAGAGTTTGGCAACATATGCCCATATGTAACTAGCATAACCC
